Addgene plasmid #18036: pLNC Wnt-7aHA
Depositing lab: Jan Kitajewski. Depositing organization: Columbia University. Publication: Transformation by Wnt family proteins correlates with regulation of beta-catenin. Shimizu H, Julius MA, Giarre M, Zheng Z, Brown AM, Kitajewski J. Cell Growth Differ. 1997 Dec . 8(12):1349-58. PubMed 9419423.
Backbone
  Vector backbone: pLNC
  Backbone size w/o insert (bp): 6620
  Vector type: Retroviral
  Selectable markers: Neomycin (select with G418)
Growth in bacteria
  Bacterial resistance: Ampicillin, 100 μg/mL
  Growth temperature: 37°C
  Growth strain: DH5alpha
  Growth instructions: DH5a, HB101
  Copy number: Low Copy
Gene/Insert
  Gene/Insert name: WNT-7A
  Species: M. musculus (mouse)
  Insert size (bp): 1300
  Entrez Gene: Wnt7a (a.k.a. AI849442, Wnt-, Wnt-7a, px, tw)
  Tag / fusion protein: HA (C terminal on insert)
  Cloning method: Restriction Enzyme
  Sequencing primers: 5′ AGCTCGTTTAGTGAACCGTCAGATCG; 3′ ACCTACAGGTGGGGTCTTTCATTCCC
Terms and licenses: Academic/Nonprofit Terms; Industry Terms: Not Available to Industry
Depositor comments: Gavin, B.J., McMahon, J.A., and McMahon, A.P. Expression of multiple novel Wnt-1/Int-1-related genes during fetal and adult mouse development. Genes Dev.,4:2319-2332, 1990.
How to cite: pLNC Wnt-7aHA was a gift from Jan Kitajewski (Addgene plasmid # 18036 ; http://n2t.net/addgene:18036 ; RRID:Addgene_18036)
