[The description below was written by a language model from this plasmid's Addgene catalogue record.]
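Description:
pLNC Wnt-7aHA is a retroviral expression vector built on the pLNC backbone (about 6.6 kb without insert) that carries a mouse Wnt7a cDNA of roughly 1.3 kb, inserted by restriction enzyme cloning. The Wnt-7a coding sequence is fused at its C terminus to an HA epitope tag, so the expressed protein can be detected or immunoprecipitated with anti-HA antibodies, which helps where good antibodies against the native protein are lacking. In bacteria the plasmid is maintained under ampicillin selection and is listed as low copy. In mammalian cells, a neomycin resistance marker allows stably transduced or transfected populations to be selected with G418.

No feature table accompanies the record, and the promoter driving the insert is not explicitly stated. The pLNC name follows the convention of the LN-series retroviral vectors, in which the viral LTR expresses the neomycin resistance gene and an internal CMV promoter drives the inserted cDNA, but this arrangement is inferred from the name rather than documented here. As a retroviral vector, it would be introduced into a packaging cell line that supplies the viral structural and enzymatic proteins in trans, yielding replication-defective particles that integrate the Wnt-7a-HA and neomycin resistance cassette into the genome of target cells.

The associated publication examined how transformation by different Wnt family members correlates with their regulation of beta-catenin. This suggests the construct is one of a set of tagged Wnt expression vectors, used to generate stable Wnt-expressing cell lines for comparing transforming activity and downstream signalling.
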