>Addgene plasmid #18036 | pLNC Wnt-7aHA | addgene partial sequence | sequence record 23923 | LNCX 5'-AGCTCGTTTAGTGAACCGTCAGATC-3'
NGGANCATCAGCTGTTTTGACCTCCATAGAAGACACCGGGACCGATCCAGCCTCCGCGGCCCCAAGCTGC
GGCCGCTCTAGAACTAGTGGATCCCCCGGGCTGCAGGAATTCGGCACGAGGATCGCTGGCGCGCAGCGGC
GCCCCTTGTTGCGCTTGTTCTCCCCTCCTCTGGCTCCGCGGCTCCCGCGCTCTGGGACAGTCTCCAGTGC
CTAGCGCGGACCGACGCACCGACGGACCGCCCAGGGAGCCTCGGCCCGCGCCCCCTGCGCAGGCTATGTG
GATTGCCCCGCCGGGCCCGGCTGGCGGGATCAGCACAGCCCGGCCCGTGGCACCCGCCACCAGCGGGGAC
TATGACCCGGAAAGCGCGGCGCTGCCTGGGCCACCTCTTTCTCAGCCTGGGCATAGTCTACCTCCGGATC
GGTGGCTTCTCTTCGGTGGTAGCTCTGGGTGCGAGCATCATCTGTAACAAGATCCCAGGCCTGGCTCCCA
GACAGCGGGCAATCTGCCAGAGCCGGCCGGACGCCATCATCGTCATAGGAGAAGGCTCCCAAATGGGCCT
GGACGAGTGTCAGTTTCAGTTCCGAAATGGCCGTTGGAACTGCTCAGCGCTGGGAGAGCGTACTGTCTTC
GGGAAGGAGCTCAAAGTGGGGAGTCGGGAGGNTGCCTTCACTGATGCGATTATCNGGGGNNGGTGNAAAA
ATNCATNANTGCTGCTTGNNCCAGGGAACTGAGCGACTGTGGCTGCGACAGGAGAACAAGNCAGTACACC
GGACAAGGCTGNAATGGGTGCTGTNTGCGAATCGC
