>Addgene plasmid #18036 | pLNC Wnt-7aHA | addgene partial sequence | sequence record 23924 | LNCX-3 5'-ACCTACAGGTGGGGTCTTTCATTCCC-3'
NNNNNNNNNNNNNNNNNNNNNTCTTTTATTTTATCTATGGCTCGTGTTAGGTCGAGGTCGACGGATCCTC
TAGAGCCGGATCTTAATTAATTAAGGCCCTGGACCCAAAGAAGCGTAATCTGGAACATCATATGNGTAGG
CCATGGACTTGCACGTATACATCTCCGTGCGCTCGCTGCACGTGTTACACTTGACGTAGCAGCACCAGTG
GAATTTGCAGTTGCACTGCCACACCCGGGCGTACTGGTGTGTGTTGTAGCCACGGCCACAGCACATGAGG
TCACAGCCACTGGCCTGAGGGGCTGTCTTATTGCAGGCTCGGCCCTGGGTACCCACGCTGCCTGTCACTG
GGTCCTCTTCACAGTAATTGGGTGACTTCTCGATATACACCAGGTCAGTGTCCATGGGCTTGCGGTAGGA
CAGGGGCTTCTTGATCTTCAGAAAGGTGGGCCGCTTGTTTCGACTGGCACGCACAGGCTCCACGTGGACG
GCCTCGTTGTATTTGTCCTTGAGCACGTAGCCTAGCTCTCGGAACTGTGGCAGTGTGGTCCAGCACGTCT
TAGTGGTACAGGAGCCTGACACACCATGGCACTTACNNNNNNNNNNNNNNNNNNNGANGNNNNNNNNNNN
NNNACCCCGNCTNGTTATTGTGTAAGTTCATGAGCGTCCGGGCATCTGCTTGATCTCCCGGGCATCCACN
ANCACNNNGACCNTNGNNAAGCCNATGCCGTAGCGGANGTCGGCANANCAGCCACCCCNCTTCCNGCCCT
CNTNNCCGGGGNNNNNGGNNTNNNTNTTNCNTTTNNNNNNNNNNNNNNNNNCNN
